Addgene plasmid #109727: p3E-rab9a
Purpose: Multisite gateway vector for 3' tagging with rab9a
Depositing lab: Rob Parton. Depositing organization: University of Queensland, Institute for Molecular Bioscience. Publication: In vivo cell biological screening identifies an endocytic capture mechanism for T-tubule formation. Hall TE, Martel N, Ariotti N, Xiong Z, Lo HP, Ferguson C, Rae J, Lim YW, Parton RG. Nat Commun. 2020 Jul 24;11(1):3711. doi: 10.1038/s41467-020-17486-w. PubMed 32709891.
Backbone
  Vector backbone: pDONR p2R-p3
  Vector type: Zebrafish plasmids
Growth in bacteria
  Bacterial resistance: Kanamycin, 50 μg/mL
  Growth temperature: 37°C
  Growth strain: DH5alpha
  Copy number: High Copy
Gene/Insert
  Gene/Insert name: rab9a
  Species: D. rerio (zebrafish)
  Entrez Gene: rab9a (a.k.a. im:6903224, zgc:153391)
  Cloning method: Gateway Cloning
Terms and licenses: Academic/Nonprofit Terms; Industry Terms: Not Available to Industry
How to cite: p3E-rab9a was a gift from Rob Parton (Addgene plasmid # 109727 ; http://n2t.net/addgene:109727 ; RRID:Addgene_109727)
