[The description below was written by a language model from this plasmid's Addgene catalogue record and pLannotate feature annotations shown in this document.]
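Description:
p3E-rab9a is a 3' entry clone for multisite Gateway assembly, built in the pDONR P2R-P3 backbone and catalogued among zebrafish plasmids. It is a small (about 3.2 kb) bacterial plasmid maintained at high copy through a ColE1/pUC-type origin and selected with kanamycin via the aph(3')-Ia aminoglycoside phosphotransferase gene. Two full-length sequence records, one from the depositor and one from repository sequencing, give the same set of features in the same order and differ only in where numbering starts.

The payload is the zebrafish rab9a coding sequence, a roughly 600 bp open reading frame. The automated annotation labels it by similarity to human RAB9A, a small GTPase involved in transport between endosomes and the trans-Golgi network, but the catalogue entry gives the species as D. rerio. The insert is flanked by Gateway recombination sites: an attR2 site upstream, and downstream a region annotated as attB3 overlapping an attL fragment, which is consistent with the attL3 site expected in a 3' entry clone made by a BP reaction. The rrnB T1 and T2 terminators upstream of the cassette insulate it from read-through transcription. A T7 promoter and short lacI and lacZα fragments are backbone remnants.

The plasmid carries no eukaryotic promoter or polyadenylation signal in the annotated features, so it is not an expression vector in its own right. It is intended for LR recombination with a 5' entry clone (typically a promoter), a middle entry clone (such as a fluorescent protein) and a destination vector. This places rab9a at the 3' position, so that the Rab protein is fused to the C-terminal end of the middle-element product for expression in zebrafish.
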