Features (pLannotate 1.2.2; 11 found; start..end, strand, type, name):
    121..213     +  CDS            lacI (fragment): lac repressor; lacI; The lac repressor binds to the lac operator to inhibit transcription in E. coli. This inhibition can be relieved by adding lactose or isopropyl-β-D-thiogalactopyranoside (IPTG).
    268..295     -  terminator     rrnB T2 terminator: transcription terminator T2 from the E. coli rrnB gene
    427..470     +  terminator     rrnB T1 terminator: Escherichia coli rrnB; transcription terminator T1 from the E. coli rrnB gene
    517..553     -  CDS            lacZα (fragment): LacZα fragment of β-galactosidase; lacZ fragment
    624..748     -  protein_bind   attR2: mutant version of attR; recombination site for the Gateway® LR reaction LR Clonase™
    756..1349    +  CDS            RAB9A: RAB9A_HUMAN - Also known as RAB9. Experimental evidence at protein level: Swiss-Prot protein existence level 1. Involved in the transport of proteins between the endosomes and the trans Golgi network. Involved in the recruitment of SGSM2 to melanosomes and is required for the proper trafficking of melanogenic enzymes TYR, TYRP1 and DCT/TYRP2 to melanosomes in melanocytes. From Homo sapiens (Human).
   1353..1373    -  protein_bind   attB3: mutant version of attB; core recombination site for the Gateway® BP reaction BP Clonase™
   1364..1449    -  protein_bind   attL1 (fragment): mutant version of attL; recombination site for the Gateway® LR reaction LR Clonase™
   1486..1504    -  promoter       T7 promoter: promoter for bacteriophage T7 RNA polymerase
   1638..2447    +  CDS            KanR: aminoglycoside phosphotransferase; aph(3')-Ia; confers resistance to kanamycin in bacteria or G418 (Geneticin®) in eukaryotes
   2594..3182    +  rep_origin     ori: high-copy-number ColE1/pMB1/pBR322/pUC origin of replication
>Addgene plasmid #109727 | p3E-rab9a | depositor full sequence | sequence record 206664 | Full Sequence
CTTTCCTGCGTTATCCCCTGATTCTGTGGATAACCGTATTACCGCCTTTGAGTGAGCTGATACCGCTCGC
CGCAGCCGAACGACCGAGCGCAGCGAGTCAGTGAGCGAGGAAGCGGAAGAGCGCCCAATACGCAAACCGC
CTCTCCCCGCGCGTTGGCCGATTCATTAATGCAGCTGGCACGACAGGTTTCCCGACTGGAAAGCGGGCAG
TGAGCGCAACGCAATTAATACGCGTACCGCTAGCCAGGAAGAGTTTGTAGAAACGCAAAAAGGCCATCCG
TCAGGATGGCCTTCTGCTTAGTTTGATGCCTGGCAGTTTATGGCGGGCGTCCTGCCCGCCACCCTCCGGG
CCGTTGCTTCACAACGTTCAAATCCGCTCCCGGCGGATTTGTCCTACTCAGGAGAGCGTTCACCGACAAA
CAACAGATAAAACGAAAGGCCCAGTCTTCCGACTGAGCCTTTCGTTTTATTTGATGCCTGGCAGTTCCCT
ACTCTCGCGTTAACGCTAGCATGGATGTTTTCCCAGTCACGACGTTGTAAAACGACGGCCAGTCTTAAGC
TCGGGCCCTGCAGCTCTAGAGCTCGAATTCTACAGGTCACTAATACCATCTAAGTAGTTGGTTCATAGTG
ACTGCATATGTTGTGTTTTACAGTATTATGTAGTCTGTTTTTTATGCAAAATCTAATTTAATATATTGAT
ATTTATATCATTTTACGTTTCTCGTTCAACTTTCTTGTACAAAGTGGTGTCATCTAAATCATCTCTCCTG
AAAGTGATTCTGCTGGGTGATGGCGGCGTGGGCAAAAGCTCGCTCATGAACCGATATGTCACCAACAAGT
TTGATGCTCATCTCTTCCACACCATCGGTGTGGAGTTCCTCAATAAAGACTTGGAGGTGGACGGCCGTAC
TGTGACCCTGCAGATCTGGGATACAGCCGGTCAGGAGCGCTTCCGTAGCCTCCGCACGCCTTTCTACCGC
GGCTCCGACTGCTGCCTGCTGACCTTCAGTGTGGATGACAGCCAGAGCTTCCACAACCTGGTCAACTGGA
AAAAAGAGTTCATTTATTACGCCGACGTCAAGGAGCCCGAAAGCTTCCCGTTTGTGGTTCTGGGAAATAA
ACTGGACGTTTCGGAGCGTCAGGTGAGCAGTGAAGAAGCGCAGGAGTGGTGCATGGAGAGCGGTGGATAC
CCATATTTCGAGACCAGTGCAAAAGATGCCACTAATGTCGCGGTTGCGTTCGAGGAGGCGGTGAGAAGAG
TGCTGTCTCTGGAGGACAGACACGAGCATCTGATTCCTACAGACACTGTGAATCTGCACAGGAAACCGCG
CAGCGCTACACAGTGCTGTTAACAACTTTATTATACAAAGTTGGCATTATAAAAAAGCATTGCTTATCAA
TTTGTTGCAACGAACAGGTCACTATCAGTCAAAATAAAATCATTATTTGGAGCTCCATGGTAGCGTTAAC
GCGGCCGCGATATCCCCTATAGTGAGTCGTATTACATGGTCATAGCTGTTTCCTGGCAGCTCTGGCCCGT
GTCTCAAAATCTCTGATGTTACATTGCACAAGATAAAAATATATCATCATGAACAATAAAACTGTCTGCT
TACATAAACAGTAATACAAGGGGTGTTATGAGCCATATTCAACGGGAAACGTCGAGGCCGCGATTAAATT
CCAACATGGATGCTGATTTATATGGGTATAAATGGGCTCGCGATAATGTCGGGCAATCAGGTGCGACAAT
CTATCGCTTGTATGGGAAGCCCGATGCGCCAGAGTTGTTTCTGAAACATGGCAAAGGTAGCGTTGCCAAT
GATGTTACAGATGAGATGGTCAGACTAAACTGGCTGACGGAATTTATGCCTCTTCCGACCATCAAGCATT
TTATCCGTACTCCTGATGATGCATGGTTACTCACCACTGCGATCCCCGGAAAAACAGCATTCCAGGTATT
AGAAGAATATCCTGATTCAGGTGAAAATATTGTTGATGCGCTGGCAGTGTTCCTGCGCCGGTTGCATTCG
ATTCCTGTTTGTAATTGTCCTTTTAACAGCGATCGCGTATTTCGTCTCGCTCAGGCGCAATCACGAATGA
ATAACGGTTTGGTTGATGCGAGTGATTTTGATGACGAGCGTAATGGCTGGCCTGTTGAACAAGTCTGGAA
AGAAATGCATAAACTTTTGCCATTCTCACCGGATTCAGTCGTCACTCATGGTGATTTCTCACTTGATAAC
CTTATTTTTGACGAGGGGAAATTAATAGGTTGTATTGATGTTGGACGAGTCGGAATCGCAGACCGATACC
AGGATCTTGCCATCCTATGGAACTGCCTCGGTGAGTTTTCTCCTTCATTACAGAAACGGCTTTTTCAAAA
ATATGGTATTGATAATCCTGATATGAATAAATTGCAGTTTCATTTGATGCTCGATGAGTTTTTCTAATCA
GAATTGGTTAATTGGTTGTAACACTGGCAGAGCATTACGCTGACTTGACGGGACGGCGCAAGCTCATGAC
CAAAATCCCTTAACGTGAGTTACGCGTCGTTCCACTGAGCGTCAGACCCCGTAGAAAAGATCAAAGGATC
TTCTTGAGATCCTTTTTTTCTGCGCGTAATCTGCTGCTTGCAAACAAAAAAACCACCGCTACCAGCGGTG
GTTTGTTTGCCGGATCAAGAGCTACCAACTCTTTTTCCGAAGGTAACTGGCTTCAGCAGAGCGCAGATAC
CAAATACTGTCCTTCTAGTGTAGCCGTAGTTAGGCCACCACTTCAAGAACTCTGTAGCACCGCCTACATA
CCTCGCTCTGCTAATCCTGTTACCAGTGGCTGCTGCCAGTGGCGATAAGTCGTGTCTTACCGGGTTGGAC
TCAAGACGATAGTTACCGGATAAGGCGCAGCGGTCGGGCTGAACGGGGGGTTCGTGCACACAGCCCAGCT
TGGAGCGAACGACCTACACCGAACTGAGATACCTACAGCGTGAGCATTGAGAAAGCGCCACGCTTCCCGA
AGGGAGAAAGGCGGACAGGTATCCGGTAAGCGGCAGGGTCGGAACAGGAGAGCGCACGAGGGAGCTTCCA
GGGGGAAACGCCTGGTATCTTTATAGTCCTGTCGGGTTTCGCCACCTCTGACTTGAGCGTCGATTTTTGT
GATGCTCGTCAGGGGGGCGGAGCCTATGGAAAAACGCCAGCAACGCGGCCTTTTTACGGTTCCTGGCCTT
TTGCTGGCCTTTTGCTCACATGTT
