Features (pLannotate 1.2.2; 11 found; start..end, strand, type, name):
     33..626     +  CDS            RAB9A: RAB9A_HUMAN - Also known as RAB9. Experimental evidence at protein level: Swiss-Prot protein existence level 1. Involved in the transport of proteins between the endosomes and the trans Golgi network. Involved in the recruitment of SGSM2 to melanosomes and is required for the proper trafficking of melanogenic enzymes TYR, TYRP1 and DCT/TYRP2 to melanosomes in melanocytes. From Homo sapiens (Human).
    630..650     -  protein_bind   attB3: mutant version of attB; core recombination site for the Gateway® BP reaction BP Clonase™
    641..726     -  protein_bind   attL1 (fragment): mutant version of attL; recombination site for the Gateway® LR reaction LR Clonase™
    763..781     -  promoter       T7 promoter: promoter for bacteriophage T7 RNA polymerase
    915..1724    +  CDS            KanR: aminoglycoside phosphotransferase; aph(3')-Ia; confers resistance to kanamycin in bacteria or G418 (Geneticin®) in eukaryotes
   1871..2459    +  rep_origin     ori: high-copy-number ColE1/pMB1/pBR322/pUC origin of replication
   2642..2734    +  CDS            lacI (fragment): lac repressor; lacI; The lac repressor binds to the lac operator to inhibit transcription in E. coli. This inhibition can be relieved by adding lactose or isopropyl-β-D-thiogalactopyranoside (IPTG).
   2789..2816    -  terminator     rrnB T2 terminator: transcription terminator T2 from the E. coli rrnB gene
   2948..2991    +  terminator     rrnB T1 terminator: Escherichia coli rrnB; transcription terminator T1 from the E. coli rrnB gene
   3038..3074    -  CDS            lacZα (fragment): LacZα fragment of β-galactosidase; lacZ fragment
   3145..25      -  protein_bind   attR2 (across the origin): mutant version of attR; recombination site for the Gateway® LR reaction LR Clonase™
>Addgene plasmid #109727 | p3E-rab9a | addgene full sequence | sequence record 224046 | Addgene NGS Result
GTTCAACTTTCTTGTACAAAGTGGTGTCATCTAAATCATCTCTCCTGAAAGTGATTCTGCTGGGTGATGG
CGGCGTGGGCAAAAGCTCGCTCATGAACCGATATGTCACCAACAAGTTTGATGCTCATCTCTTCCACACC
ATCGGTGTGGAGTTCCTCAATAAAGACTTGGAGGTGGACGGCCGTACTGTGACCCTGCAGATCTGGGATA
CAGCCGGTCAGGAGCGCTTCCGTAGCCTCCGCACGCCTTTCTACCGCGGCTCCGACTGCTGCCTGCTGAC
CTTCAGTGTGGATGACAGCCAGAGCTTCCACAACCTGGTCAACTGGAAAAAAGAGTTCATTTATTACGCC
GACGTCAAGGAGCCCGAAAGCTTCCCGTTTGTGGTTCTGGGAAATAAACTGGACGTTTCGGAGCGTCAGG
TGAGCAGTGAAGAAGCGCAGGAGTGGTGCATGGAGAGCGGTGGATACCCATATTTCGAGACCAGTGCAAA
AGATGCCACTAATGTCGCGGTTGCGTTCGAGGAGGCGGTGAGAAGAGTGCTGTCTCTGGAGGACAGACAC
GAGCATCTGATTCCTACAGACACTGTGAATCTGCACAGGAAACCGCGCAGCGCTACACAGTGCTGTTAAC
AACTTTATTATACAAAGTTGGCATTATAAAAAAGCATTGCTTATCAATTTGTTGCAACGAACAGGTCACT
ATCAGTCAAAATAAAATCATTATTTGGAGCTCCATGGTAGCGTTAACGCGGCCGCGATATCCCCTATAGT
GAGTCGTATTACATGGTCATAGCTGTTTCCTGGCAGCTCTGGCCCGTGTCTCAAAATCTCTGATGTTACA
TTGCACAAGATAAAAATATATCATCATGAACAATAAAACTGTCTGCTTACATAAACAGTAATACAAGGGG
TGTTATGAGCCATATTCAACGGGAAACGTCGAGGCCGCGATTAAATTCCAACATGGATGCTGATTTATAT
GGGTATAAATGGGCTCGCGATAATGTCGGGCAATCAGGTGCGACAATCTATCGCTTGTATGGGAAGCCCG
ATGCGCCAGAGTTGTTTCTGAAACATGGCAAAGGTAGCGTTGCCAATGATGTTACAGATGAGATGGTCAG
ACTAAACTGGCTGACGGAATTTATGCCTCTTCCGACCATCAAGCATTTTATCCGTACTCCTGATGATGCA
TGGTTACTCACCACTGCGATCCCCGGAAAAACAGCATTCCAGGTATTAGAAGAATATCCTGATTCAGGTG
AAAATATTGTTGATGCGCTGGCAGTGTTCCTGCGCCGGTTGCATTCGATTCCTGTTTGTAATTGTCCTTT
TAACAGCGATCGCGTATTTCGTCTCGCTCAGGCGCAATCACGAATGAATAACGGTTTGGTTGATGCGAGT
GATTTTGATGACGAGCGTAATGGCTGGCCTGTTGAACAAGTCTGGAAAGAAATGCATAAACTTTTGCCAT
TCTCACCGGATTCAGTCGTCACTCATGGTGATTTCTCACTTGATAACCTTATTTTTGACGAGGGGAAATT
AATAGGTTGTATTGATGTTGGACGAGTCGGAATCGCAGACCGATACCAGGATCTTGCCATCCTATGGAAC
TGCCTCGGTGAGTTTTCTCCTTCATTACAGAAACGGCTTTTTCAAAAATATGGTATTGATAATCCTGATA
TGAATAAATTGCAGTTTCATTTGATGCTCGATGAGTTTTTCTAATCAGAATTGGTTAATTGGTTGTAACA
CTGGCAGAGCATTACGCTGACTTGACGGGACGGCGCAAGCTCATGACCAAAATCCCTTAACGTGAGTTAC
GCGTCGTTCCACTGAGCGTCAGACCCCGTAGAAAAGATCAAAGGATCTTCTTGAGATCCTTTTTTTCTGC
GCGTAATCTGCTGCTTGCAAACAAAAAAACCACCGCTACCAGCGGTGGTTTGTTTGCCGGATCAAGAGCT
ACCAACTCTTTTTCCGAAGGTAACTGGCTTCAGCAGAGCGCAGATACCAAATACTGTTCTTCTAGTGTAG
CCGTAGTTAGGCCACCACTTCAAGAACTCTGTAGCACCGCCTACATACCTCGCTCTGCTAATCCTGTTAC
CAGTGGCTGCTGCCAGTGGCGATAAGTCGTGTCTTACCGGGTTGGACTCAAGACGATAGTTACCGGATAA
GGCGCAGCGGTCGGGCTGAACGGGGGGTTCGTGCACACAGCCCAGCTTGGAGCGAACGACCTACACCGAA
CTGAGATACCTACAGCGTGAGCTATGAGAAAGCGCCACGCTTCCCGAAGGGAGAAAGGCGGACAGGTATC
CGGTAAGCGGCAGGGTCGGAACAGGAGAGCGCACGAGGGAGCTTCCAGGGGGAAACGCCTGGTATCTTTA
TAGTCCTGTCGGGTTTCGCCACCTCTGACTTGAGCGTCGATTTTTGTGATGCTCGTCAGGGGGGCGGAGC
CTATGGAAAAACGCCAGCAACGCGGCCTTTTTACGGTTCCTGGCCTTTTGCTGGCCTTTTGCTCACATGT
TCTTTCCTGCGTTATCCCCTGATTCTGTGGATAACCGTATTACCGCCTTTGAGTGAGCTGATACCGCTCG
CCGCAGCCGAACGACCGAGCGCAGCGAGTCAGTGAGCGAGGAAGCGGAAGAGCGCCCAATACGCAAACCG
CCTCTCCCCGCGCGTTGGCCGATTCATTAATGCAGCTGGCACGACAGGTTTCCCGACTGGAAAGCGGGCA
GTGAGCGCAACGCAATTAATACGCGTACCGCTAGCCAGGAAGAGTTTGTAGAAACGCAAAAAGGCCATCC
GTCAGGATGGCCTTCTGCTTAGTTTGATGCCTGGCAGTTTATGGCGGGCGTCCTGCCCGCCACCCTCCGG
GCCGTTGCTTCACAACGTTCAAATCCGCTCCCGGCGGATTTGTCCTACTCAGGAGAGCGTTCACCGACAA
ACAACAGATAAAACGAAAGGCCCAGTCTTCCGACTGAGCCTTTCGTTTTATTTGATGCCTGGCAGTTCCC
TACTCTCGCGTTAACGCTAGCATGGATGTTTTCCCAGTCACGACGTTGTAAAACGACGGCCAGTCTTAAG
CTCGGGCCCTGCAGCTCTAGAGCTCGAATTCTACAGGTCACTAATACCATCTAAGTAGTTGGTTCATAGT
GACTGCATATGTTGTGTTTTACAGTATTATGTAGTCTGTTTTTTATGCAAAATCTAATTTAATATATTGA
TATTTATATCATTTTACGTTTCTC
